Addgene plasmid #231529: pHAGE2-TetO-Chim-hCic
Purpose: Expresses chimeric human Cic in mammalian cells, for lentivirus generation
Depositing lab: Ralf Jauch. Depositing organization: University of Hong Kong. Publication: The emergence of Sox and POU transcription factors predates the origins of animal stem cells. Gao Y, Tan DS, Girbig M, Hu H, Zhou X, Xie Q, Yeung SW, Lee KS, Ho SY, Cojocaru V, Yan J, Hochberg GKA, de Mendoza A, Jauch R. Nat Commun. 2024 Nov 14;15(1):9868. doi: 10.1038/s41467-024-54152-x. PubMed 39543096.
Backbone
  Vector backbone: pHAGE2-TetO
  Vector type: Lentiviral
Growth in bacteria
  Bacterial resistance: Ampicillin, 100 μg/mL
  Growth temperature: 37°C
  Growth strain: NEB Stable
  Copy number: High Copy
Gene/Insert
  Gene/Insert name: Human Cic HMG flanked with N- and C-termini of mSox2
  Species: Chimera
  Cloning method: Gene Synthesis
Terms and licenses: Academic/Nonprofit Terms; Industry Terms: Not Available to Industry
How to cite: pHAGE2-TetO-Chim-hCic was a gift from Ralf Jauch (Addgene plasmid # 231529 ; http://n2t.net/addgene:231529 ; RRID:Addgene_231529)
