[The description below was written by a language model from this plasmid's Addgene catalogue record and pLannotate feature annotations shown in this document.]
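Description:
pHAGE2-TetO-Chim-hCic is an HIV-1-based lentiviral transfer plasmid built on the pHAGE2-TetO backbone for doxycycline-regulated expression of a chimeric transcription factor in mammalian cells. It is propagated in E. coli as a high-copy plasmid through a ColE1/pUC-type origin and selected with ampicillin via the β-lactamase gene. The record names a recombination-deficient strain as host, a common choice for LTR-containing vectors. The viral portion contains a truncated 5' LTR, the Ψ packaging signal with an adjoining gag fragment, the Rev response element for Rev-dependent nuclear export of the genomic RNA, and the cPPT/CTS. Downstream of the cargo lie a WPRE, which boosts transcript stability and expression, and a self-inactivating ΔU3 3' LTR. This LTR carries a loxP site, which would be copied into both LTRs on integration and so could allow Cre-mediated excision of the provirus. Small annotated fragments (nef, lac, SV40 elements) appear to be backbone remnants.

The payload is a synthesized open reading frame in which the HMG DNA-binding domain of human Cic is flanked by the N- and C-terminal regions of mouse Sox2. The automated annotation labels the whole 957-nt coding region as Sox2, which reflects these flanking sequences rather than a wild-type gene. Expression is driven by a tetracycline response element of seven tetO repeats joined to a minimal CMV promoter, so transcription requires a Tet transactivator such as rtTA supplied separately, as none is encoded here. No mammalian selection marker or fluorescent reporter is annotated. The plasmid is intended for producing lentivirus, with packaging functions provided in trans. The associated publication concerns the evolutionary origins of Sox and POU factors, which suggests the construct tests whether a Cic HMG domain can substitute for that of Sox2.
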