Features (pLannotate 1.2.2; 27 found; start..end, strand, type, name):
    377..634     +  LTR            5' LTR (truncated): truncated 5' long terminal repeat (LTR) from HIV-1
    681..806     +  misc_feature   HIV-1 Ψ: packaging signal of human immunodeficiency virus type 1
    790..1128    +  CDS            HIV-1 gag (fragment): gag protein from human immunodeficiency virus 1; gag
   1303..1536    +  misc_feature   RRE: The Rev response element (RRE) of HIV-1 allows for Rev-dependent mRNA export from the nucleus to the cytoplasm.
   1913..2013    +  CDS            Rev (fragment): human immunodeficiency virus 1 (HIV-1) Rev protein; rev; enhances nuclear export of unspliced and incompletely spliced viral mRNAs
   2058..2175    +  misc_feature   cPPT/CTS: central polypurine tract and central termination sequence of HIV-1
   2217..2237    -  promoter       SV40 promoter (fragment): SV40 enhancer and early promoter
   2251..2521    +  protein_bind   tetracycline response element: contains seven copies of the tetracycline operator tetO tetracycline repressor TetR
   2532..2549    +  misc_feature   MCS (fragment): pUC18/19 multiple cloning site
   2549..2616    +  promoter       tight TRE promoter (fragment): Tet-responsive promoter PTight, consisting of seven tet operator sequences followed by the minimal CMV promoter
   2691..3647    +  CDS            Sox2: SOX2_MOUSE - Also known as Sox-2. Experimental evidence at protein level: Swiss-Prot protein existence level 1. Transcription factor that forms a trimeric complex with POU5F1 (OCT3/4) on DNA and controls the expression of a number of genes involved in embryonic development such as YES1, FGF4, UTF1 and ZFP206 (PubMed:15863505, PubMed:17097055, PubMed:19740739). Binds to the proximal enhancer region of NANOG (PubMed:15863505). Critical for early embryogenesis and for embryonic stem cell pluripotency (By similarity). Downstream SRRT target that mediates the promotion of neural stem cell self-rene
   3670..4258    +  misc_feature   WPRE: woodchuck hepatitis virus posttranscriptional regulatory element
   4311..4330    +  misc_feature   cPPT/CTS (fragment): central polypurine tract and central termination sequence of HIV-1
   4332..4367    +  LTR            3' LTR (ΔU3) (fragment): self-inactivating 3' long terminal repeat (LTR) from HIV-1
   4388..4421    +  protein_bind   loxP: Cre-mediated recombination occurs in the 8-bp core sequence (GCATACAT). Cre recombinase
   4440..4620    +  LTR            5' LTR (truncated): truncated 5' long terminal repeat (LTR) from HIV-1
   4753..4857    +  promoter       AmpR promoter: bla
   4858..5718    +  CDS            AmpR: β-lactamase; bla; confers resistance to ampicillin, carbenicillin, and related antibiotics
   5889..6477    +  rep_origin     ori: high-copy-number ColE1/pMB1/pBR322/pUC origin of replication
   6660..6714    +  CDS            lacI (fragment): lac repressor; lacI; The lac repressor binds to the lac operator to inhibit transcription in E. coli. This inhibition can be relieved by adding lactose or isopropyl-β-D-thiogalactopyranoside (IPTG).
   6720..6813    +  rep_origin     SV40 ori (fragment): SV40 origin of replication
   6838..6875    +  CDS            lacI (fragment): lac repressor; lacI; The lac repressor binds to the lac operator to inhibit transcription in E. coli. This inhibition can be relieved by adding lactose or isopropyl-β-D-thiogalactopyranoside (IPTG).
   6888..6909    +  protein_bind   CAP binding site: CAP binding activates transcription in the presence of cAMP. E. coli catabolite activator protein
   6924..6954    +  promoter       lac promoter: promoter for the E. coli lac operon
   6962..6978    +  protein_bind   lac operator: The lac repressor binds to the lac operator to inhibit transcription in E. coli. This inhibition can be relieved by adding lactose or isopropyl-β-D-thiogalactopyranoside (IPTG). lac repressor encoded by lacI
   7012..7095    +  polyA_signal   SV40 poly(A) signal (fragment): SV40 polyadenylation signal
   7262..329     +  CDS            nef (fragment) (across the origin): NEF_HV1BR - Experimental evidence at protein level: Swiss-Prot protein existence level 1. Extracellular Nef protein targets CD4(+) T-lymphocytes for apoptosis by interacting with CXCR4 surface receptors (PubMed:14990729). From Human immunodeficiency virus type 1 group M subtype B (isolate BRU/LAI) (HIV-1).
>Addgene plasmid #231529 | pHAGE2-TetO-Chim-hCic | addgene full sequence | sequence record 465419 | Addgene NGS Result
TGGAAGGGCTAATTCACTCCCAAAGAAGACAAGATATCCTTGATCTGTGGATCTACCACACACAAGGCTA
CTTCCCTGATTAGCAGAACTACACACCAGGGCCAGGGGTCAGATATCCACTGACCTTTGGATGGTGCTAC
AAGCTAGTACCAGTTGAGCCAGATAAGGTAGAAGAGGCCAATAAAGGAGAGAACACCAGCTTGTTACACC
CTGTGAGCCTGCATGGGATGGATGACCCGGAGAGAGAAGTGTTAGAGTGGAGGTTTGACAGCCGCCTAGC
ATTTCATCACGTGGCCCGAGAGCTGCATCCGGAGTACTTCAAGAACTGCTGATATCGAGCTTGCTACAAG
GGACTTTCCGCTGGGGACTTTCCAGGGAGGCGTGGCCTGGGCGGGACTGGGGAGTGGCGAGCCCTCAGAT
CCTGCATATAAGCAGCTGCTTTTTGCCTGTACTGGGTCTCTCTGGTTAGACCAGATCTGAGCCTGGGAGC
TCTCTGGCTAACTAGGGAACCCACTGCTTAAGCCTCAATAAAGCTTGCCTTGAGTGCTTCAAGTAGTGTG
TGCCCGTCTGTTGTGTGACTCTGGTAACTAGAGATCCCTCAGACCCTTTTAGTCAGTGTGGAAAATCTCT
AGCAGTGGCGCCCGAACAGGGACTTGAAAGCGAAAGGGAAACCAGAGGAGCTCTCTCGACGCAGGACTCG
GCTTGCTGAAGCGCGCACGGCAAGAGGCGAGGGGCGGCGACTGGTGAGTACGCCAAAAATTTTGACTAGC
GGAGGCTAGAAGGAGAGAGATGGGTGCGAGAGCGTCAGTATTAAGCGGGGGAGAATTAGATCGCGATGGG
AAAAAATTCGGTTAAGGCCAGGGGGAAAGAAAAAATATAAATTAAAACATATAGTATGGGCAAGCAGGGA
GCTAGAACGATTCGCAGTTAATCCTGGCCTGTTAGAAACATCAGAAGGCTGTAGACAAATACTGGGACAG
CTACAACCATCCCTTCAGACAGGATCAGAAGAACTTAGATCATTATATAATACAGTAGCAACCCTCTATT
GTGTGCATCAAAGGATAGAGATAAAAGACACCAAGGAAGCTTTAGACAAGATAGAGGAAGAGCAAAACAA
AAGTAAGACCACCGCACAGCAAGCGGCCGGCCGCTGATCTTCAGACCTGGAGGAGGAGATATGAGGGACA
ATTGGAGAAGTGAATTATATAAATATAAAGTAGTAAAAATTGAACCATTAGGAGTAGCACCCACCAAGGC
AAAGAGAAGAGTGGTGCAGAGAGAAAAAAGAGCAGTGGGAATAGGAGCTTTGTTCCTTGGGTTCTTGGGA
GCAGCAGGAAGCACTATGGGCGCAGCGTCAATGACGCTGACGGTACAGGCCAGACAATTATTGTCTGGTA
TAGTGCAGCAGCAGAACAATTTGCTGAGGGCTATTGAGGCGCAACAGCATCTGTTGCAACTCACAGTCTG
GGGCATCAAGCAGCTCCAGGCAAGAATCCTGGCTGTGGAAAGATACCTAAAGGATCAACAGCTCCTGGGG
ATTTGGGGTTGCTCTGGAAAACTCATTTGCACCACTGCTGTGCCTTGGAATGCTAGTTGGAGTAATAAAT
CTCTGGAACAGATTTGGAATCACACGACCTGGATGGAGTGGGACAGAGAAATTAACAATTACACAAGCTT
AATACACTCCTTAATTGAAGAATCGCAAAACCAGCAAGAAAAGAATGAACAAGAATTATTGGAATTAGAT
AAATGGGCAAGTTTGTGGAATTGGTTTAACATAACAAATTGGCTGTGGTATATAAAATTATTCATAATGA
TAGTAGGAGGCTTGGTAGGTTTAAGAATAGTTTTTGCTGTACTTTCTATAGTGAATAGAGTTAGGCAGGG
ATATTCACCATTATCGTTTCAGACCCACCTCCCAACCCCGAGGGGACCCGACAGGCCCGAAGGAATAGAA
GAAGAAGGTGGAGAGAGAGACAGAGACAGATCCATTCGATTAGTGAACGGATCTCGACGGTATCGCCGAA
TTCACAAATGGCAGTATTCATCCACAATTTTAAAAGAAAAGGGGGGATTGGGGGGTACAGTGCAGGGGAA
AGAATAGTAGACATAATAGCAACAGACATACAAACTAAAGAATTACAAAAACAAATTACAAAAATTCAAA
ATTTTCGGGTTTATTACAGGGACAGCAGAGATCCAGTTTGGACTAGTCCACACCCTAACTGACACACTCG
AGTTTACCACTCCCTATCAGTGATAGAGAAAAGTGAAAGTCGAGTTTACCACTCCCTATCAGTGATAGAG
AAAAGTGAAAGTCGAGTTTACCACTCCCTATCAGTGATAGAGAAAAGTGAAAGTCGAGTTTACCACTCCC
TATCAGTGATAGAGAAAAGTGAAAGTCGAGTTTACCACTCCCTATCAGTGATAGAGAAAAGTGAAAGTCG
AGTTTACCACTCCCTATCAGTGATAGAGAAAAGTGAAAGTCGAGTTTACCACTCCCTATCAGTGATAGAG
AAAAGTGAAAGTCGAGCTCGGTACCCGGGTCGAGGTAGGCATGTACGGTGGGAGGCCTATATAAGCAGAG
CTCGTTTAGTGAACCGTCAGATCGCCTGGAGACGCCATCCACGCTGTTTTGACCTCCATAGAAGACACCG
GGACCGATCCAGCCTGCGGCCACCACCGGTATGTATAACATGATGGAGACTGAGCTGAAACCACCAGGTC
CACAGCAGGCATCCGGTGGCGGCGGTGGCGGCGGTAATGCAACAGCCGCCGCAACTGGAGGAAACCAGAA
GAACAGTCCCGATCATATTCGCCGCCCGATGAACGCGTTTATGATTTTTAGCAAACGCCATCGCGCGCTG
GTGCATCAGCGCCATCCGAACCAGGATAACCGCACCGTGAGCAAAATTCTGGGCGAATGGTGGTATGCGC
TGGGCCCGAAAGAAAAACAGAAATATCATGATCTGGCGTTTCAGGTGAAAGAAGCGCATTTTAAAGCGCA
TCCGGATTGGAAATGGTGCAACAAAGATCGCAAAAAAACTCTCATGAAGAAGGACAAGTATACACTGCCC
GGAGGACTCCTCGCTCCCGGCGGAAATTCCATGGCTAGCGGTGTGGGAGTCGGAGCCGGACTGGGTGCCG
GAGTGAACCAGAGAATGGACAGTTATGCCCATATGAATGGCTGGAGCAACGGTTCCTACAGTATGATGCA
GGAGCAGCTCGGATACCCACAACATCCAGGACTGAACGCTCACGGAGCCGCACAAATGCAACCTATGCAT
CGCTACGACGTTAGCGCCCTCCAGTACAACAGCATGACATCCAGCCAAACCTACATGAATGGAAGCCCTA
CTTACAGCATGAGTTACTCTCAGCAGGGTACACCAGGCATGGCACTGGGTAGTATGGGCAGCGTGGTGAA
ATCTGAAGCAAGCAGCAGCCCTCCAGTGGTGACAAGTTCCTCCCACAGCCGCGCTCCATGTCAGGCCGGT
GATCTGAGGGATATGATCTCCATGTATCTGCCAGGAGCTGAAGTCCCAGAACCTGCAGCACCCAGCAGGC
TCCATATGGCCCAGCATTATCAGTCTGGGCCCGTGCCTGGTACAGCCATAAACGGCACACTCCCACTGTC
TCATATGTAAGTCGACATCGATAGATCCTAATCAACCTCTGGATTACAAAATTTGTGAAAGATTGACTGG
TATTCTTAACTATGTTGCTCCTTTTACGCTATGTGGATACGCTGCTTTAATGCCTTTGTATCATGCTATT
GCTTCCCGTATGGCTTTCATTTTCTCCTCCTTGTATAAATCCTGGTTGCTGTCTCTTTATGAGGAGTTGT
GGCCCGTTGTCAGGCAACGTGGCGTGGTGTGCACTGTGTTTGCTGACGCAACCCCCACTGGTTGGGGCAT
TGCCACCACCTGTCAGCTCCTTTCCGGGACTTTCGCTTTCCCCCTCCCTATTGCCACGGCGGAACTCATC
GCCGCCTGCCTTGCCCGCTGCTGGACAGGGGCTCGGCTGTTGGGCACTGACAATTCCGTGGTGTTGTCGG
GGAAATCATCGTCCTTTCCTTGGCTGCTCGCCTGTGTTGCCACCTGGATTCTGCGCGGGACGTCCTTCTG
CTACGTCCCTTCGGCCCTCAATCCAGCGGACCTTCCTTCCCGCGGCCTGCTGCCGGCTCTGCGGCCTCTT
CCGCGTCTTCGCCTTCGCCCTCAGACGAGTCGGATCTCCCTTTGGGCCGCCTCCCCGCCTGGTACCTTTA
AGACCAATGACTTACAAGGCAGCTGTAGATCTTAGCCACTTTTTAAAAGAAAAGGGGGGACTGGAAGGGC
TAATTCACTCCCAACGAAGACAAGATCACCTGCAGGACAGGCGCGCCATAACTTCGTATAGCATACATTA
TACGAAGTTATCTGCTTTTTGCTTGTACTGGGTCTCTCTGGTTAGACCAGATCTGAGCCTGGGAGCTCTC
TGGCTAACTAGGGAACCCACTGCTTAAGCCTCAATAAAGCTTGCCTTGAGTGCTTCAAGTAGTGTGTGCC
CGTCTGTTGTGTGACTCTGGTAACTAGAGATCCCTCAGACCCTTTTAGTCAGTGTGGAAAATCTCTAGCA
CCCGGGCGATTAAGGAAAGGGCTAGATCATTCTTGAAGACGAAAGGGCCTCGTGATACGCCTATTTTTAT
AGGTTAATGTCATGATAATAATGGTTTCTTAGACGTCAGGTGGCACTTTTCGGGGAAATGTGCGCGGAAC
CCCTATTTGTTTATTTTTCTAAATACATTCAAATATGTATCCGCTCATGAGACAATAACCCTGATAAATG
CTTCAATAATATTGAAAAAGGAAGAGTATGAGTATTCAACATTTCCGTGTCGCCCTTATTCCCTTTTTTG
CGGCATTTTGCCTTCCTGTTTTTGCTCACCCAGAAACGCTGGTGAAAGTAAAAGATGCTGAAGATCAGTT
GGGTGCACGAGTGGGTTACATCGAACTGGATCTCAACAGCGGTAAGATCCTTGAGAGTTTTCGCCCCGAA
GAACGTTTTCCAATGATGAGCACTTTTAAAGTTCTGCTATGTGGCGCGGTATTATCCCGTGTTGACGCCG
GGCAAGAGCAACTCGGTCGCCGCATACACTATTCTCAGAATGACTTGGTTGAGTACTCACCAGTCACAGA
AAAGCATCTTACGGATGGCATGACAGTAAGAGAATTATGCAGTGCTGCCATAACCATGAGTGATAACACT
GCGGCCAACTTACTTCTGACAACGATCGGAGGACCGAAGGAGCTAACCGCTTTTTTGCACAACATGGGGG
ATCATGTAACTCGCCTTGATCGTTGGGAACCGGAGCTGAATGAAGCCATACCAAACGACGAGCGTGACAC
CACGATGCCTGTAGCAATGGCAACAACGTTGCGCAAACTATTAACTGGCGAACTACTTACTCTAGCTTCC
CGGCAACAATTAATAGACTGGATGGAGGCGGATAAAGTTGCAGGACCACTTCTGCGCTCGGCCCTTCCGG
CTGGCTGGTTTATTGCTGATAAATCTGGAGCCGGTGAGCGTGGGTCTCGCGGTATCATTGCAGCACTGGG
GCCAGATGGTAAGCCCTCCCGTATCGTAGTTATCTACACGACGGGGAGTCAGGCAACTATGGATGAACGA
AATAGACAGATCGCTGAGATAGGTGCCTCACTGATTAAGCATTGGTAACTGTCAGACCAAGTTTACTCAT
ATATACTTTAGATTGATTTAAAACTTCATTTTTAATTTAAAAGGATCTAGGTGAAGATCCTTTTTGATAA
TCTCATGACCAAAATCCCTTAACGTGAGTTTTCGTTCCACTGAGCGTCAGACCCCGTAGAAAAGATCAAA
GGATCTTCTTGAGATCCTTTTTTTCTGCGCGTAATCTGCTGCTTGCAAACAAAAAAACCACCGCTACCAG
CGGTGGTTTGTTTGCCGGATCAAGAGCTACCAACTCTTTTTCCGAAGGTAACTGGCTTCAGCAGAGCGCA
GATACCAAATACTGTTCTTCTAGTGTAGCCGTAGTTAGGCCACCACTTCAAGAACTCTGTAGCACCGCCT
ACATACCTCGCTCTGCTAATCCTGTTACCAGTGGCTGCTGCCAGTGGCGATAAGTCGTGTCTTACCGGGT
TGGACTCAAGACGATAGTTACCGGATAAGGCGCAGCGGTCGGGCTGAACGGGGGGTTCGTGCACACAGCC
CAGCTTGGAGCGAACGACCTACACCGAACTGAGATACCTACAGCGTGAGCTATGAGAAAGCGCCACGCTT
CCCGAAGGGAGAAAGGCGGACAGGTATCCGGTAAGCGGCAGGGTCGGAACAGGAGAGCGCACGAGGGAGC
TTCCAGGGGGAAACGCCTGGTATCTTTATAGTCCTGTCGGGTTTCGCCACCTCTGACTTGAGCGTCGATT
TTTGTGATGCTCGTCAGGGGGGCGGAGCCTATGGAAAAACGCCAGCAACGCGGCCTTTTTACGGTTCCTG
GCCTTTTGCTGGCCTTTTGCTCACATGTTCTTTCCTGCGTTATCCCCTGATTCTGTGGATAACCGTATTA
CCGCCTTTGAGTGAGCTGATACCGCTCGCCGCAGCCGAACGACCGAGCGCAGCGAGTCAGTGAGCGAGGA
AGCGGAAGAGCGCCCAATACGCAAACCGCCTCTCCCCGCGCGTTGGCCGATTCATTAATGCAGCAAGCTC
ATGGCTGACTAATTTTTTTTATTTATGCAGAGGCCGAGGCCGCCTCGGCCTCTGAGCTATTCCAGAAGTA
GTGAGGAGGCTTTTTTGGAGGCCTAGGCTTTTGCAAAAAGCTCCCCGTGGCACGACAGGTTTCCCGACTG
GAAAGCGGGCAGTGAGCGCAACGCAATTAATGTGAGTTAGCTCACTCATTAGGCACCCCAGGCTTTACAC
TTTATGCTTCCGGCTCGTATGTTGTGTGGAATTGTGAGCGGATAACAATTTCACACAGGAAACAGCTATG
ACATGATTACGAATTTCACAAATAAAGCATTTTTTTCACTGCATTCTAGTTGTGGTTTGTCCAAACTCAT
CAATGTATCTTATCATGTCTGGATCAACTGGATAACTCAAGCTAACCAAAATCATCCCAAACTTCCCACC
CCATACCCTATTACCACTGCCAATTACCTGTGGTTTCATTTACTCTAAACCTGTGATTCCTCTGAATTAT
TTTCATTTTAAAGAAATTGTATTTGTTAAATATGTACTACAAACTTAGTAGT
